>Addgene plasmid #141718 | TFORF0816 | addgene full sequence | sequence record 391489 | Addgene NGS Result
TTAATGTAGTCTTATGCAATACTCTTGTAGTCTTGCAACATGGTAACGATGAGTTAGCAACATGCCTTAC
AAGGAGAGAAAAAGCACCGTGCATGCCGATTGGTGGAAGTAAGGTGGTACGATCGTGCCTTATTAGGAAG
GCAACAGACGGGTCTGACATGGATTGGACGAACCACTGAATTGCCGCATTGCAGAGATATTGTATTTAAG
TGCCTAGCTCGATACATAAACGGGTCTCTCTGGTTAGACCAGATCTGAGCCTGGGAGCTCTCTGGCTAAC
TAGGGAACCCACTGCTTAAGCCTCAATAAAGCTTGCCTTGAGTGCTTCAAGTAGTGTGTGCCCGTCTGTT
GTGTGACTCTGGTAACTAGAGATCCCTCAGACCCTTTTAGTCAGTGTGGAAAATCTCTAGCAGTGGCGCC
CGAACAGGGACTTGAAAGCGAAAGGGAAACCAGAGGAGCTCTCTCGACGCAGGACTCGGCTTGCTGAAGC
GCGCACGGCAAGAGGCGAGGGGCGGCGACTGGTGAGTACGCCAAAAATTTTGACTAGCGGAGGCTAGAAG
GAGAGAGATGGGTGCGAGAGCGTCAGTATTAAGCGGGGGAGAATTAGATCGCGATGGGAAAAAATTCGGT
TAAGGCCAGGGGGAAAGAAAAAATATAAATTAAAACATATAGTATGGGCAAGCAGGGAGCTAGAACGATT
CGCAGTTAATCCTGGCCTGTTAGAAACATCAGAAGGCTGTAGACAAATACTGGGACAGCTACAACCATCC
CTTCAGACAGGATCAGAAGAACTTAGATCATTATATAATACAGTAGCAACCCTCTATTGTGTGCATCAAA
GGATAGAGATAAAAGACACCAAGGAAGCTTTAGACAAGATAGAGGAAGAGCAAAACAAAAGTAAGACCAC
CGCACAGCAAGCGGCCGCTGATCTTCAGACCTGGAGGAGGAGATATGAGGGACAATTGGAGAAGTGAATT
ATATAAATATAAAGTAGTAAAAATTGAACCATTAGGAGTAGCACCCACCAAGGCAAAGAGAAGAGTGGTG
CAGAGAGAAAAAAGAGCAGTGGGAATAGGAGCTTTGTTCCTTGGGTTCTTGGGAGCAGCAGGAAGCACTA
TGGGCGCAGCGTCAATGACGCTGACGGTACAGGCCAGACAATTATTGTCTGGTATAGTGCAGCAGCAGAA
CAATTTGCTGAGGGCTATTGAGGCGCAACAGCATCTGTTGCAACTCACAGTCTGGGGCATCAAGCAGCTC
CAGGCAAGAATCCTGGCTGTGGAAAGATACCTAAAGGATCAACAGCTCCTGGGGATTTGGGGTTGCTCTG
GAAAACTCATTTGCACCACTGCTGTGCCTTGGAATGCTAGTTGGAGTAATAAATCTCTGGAACAGATTTG
GAATCACACGACCTGGATGGAGTGGGACAGAGAAATTAACAATTACACAAGCTTAATACACTCCTTAATT
GAAGAATCGCAAAACCAGCAAGAAAAGAATGAACAAGAATTATTGGAATTAGATAAATGGGCAAGTTTGT
GGAATTGGTTTAACATAACAAATTGGCTGTGGTATATAAAATTATTCATAATGATAGTAGGAGGCTTGGT
AGGTTTAAGAATAGTTTTTGCTGTACTTTCTATAGTGAATAGAGTTAGGCAGGGATATTCACCATTATCG
TTTCAGACCCACCTCCCAACCCCGAGGGGACCCATGCATTGCATCTCAATTAGTCAGCAACCAGGTGTGG
AAAGTCCCCAGGCTCCCCAGCAGGCAGAAGTATGCAAAGCATGCGTCTCAATTAGTCAGCAACCATAGTC
CCGCCCCTAACTCCGCCCATCCCGCCCCTAACTCCGCCCAGTTCCGCCCATTCTCCGCCCCATGGCTGAC
TAATTTTTTTTATTTATGCAGAGGCCGAGGCCGCCTCGGCCTCTGAGCTATTCCAGAAGTAGTGAGGAGG
CTTTTTTGGAGGCCTAGGCTTTTGCAAAAAGCTTTCTAGAGGTACCACCGGAGCTTACCATGACCGAGTA
CAAGCCCACGGTGCGCCTCGCCACCCGCGACGACGTCCCCAGGGCCGTACGCACCCTCGCCGCCGCGTTC
GCCGACTACCCCGCCACGCGCCACACCGTCGATCCGGACCGCCACATCGAGCGGGTCACCGAGCTGCAAG
AACTCTTCCTCACGCGCGTCGGGCTCGACATCGGCAAGGTGTGGGTCGCGGACGACGGCGCCGCCGTGGC
GGTCTGGACCACGCCGGAGAGCGTCGAAGCGGGGGCGGTGTTCGCCGAGATCGGCCCGCGCATGGCCGAG
TTGAGCGGTTCCCGGCTGGCCGCGCAGCAACAGATGGAAGGCCTCCTGGCGCCGCACCGGCCCAAGGAGC
CCGCGTGGTTCCTGGCCACCGTCGGCGTCTCGCCCGACCACCAGGGCAAGGGTCTGGGCAGCGCCGTCGT
GCTCCCCGGAGTGGAGGCGGCCGAGCGCGCCGGGGTGCCCGCCTTCCTGGAGACCTCCGCGCCCCGCAAC
CTCCCCTTCTACGAGCGGCTCGGCTTCACCGTCACCGCCGACGTCGAGGTGCCCGAAGGACCGCGCACCT
GGTGCATGACCCGCAAGCCCGGTGCCAGTTAACGAATTCTAGATCTTGAGACAAATGGCAGTATTCATCC
ACAATTTTAAAAGAAAAGGGGGGATTGGGGGGTACAGTGCAGGGGAAAGAATAGTAGACATAATAGCAAC
AGACATACAAACTAAAGAATTACAAAAACAAATTACAAAAATTCAAAATTTTCGGGTTTATTACAGGGAC
AGCAGAGATCCACTTTGGCGCCGGCTCGAGGCCTGCAGGTGCAAAGATGGATAAAGTTTTAAACAGAGAG
GAATCTTTGCAGCTAATGGACCTTCTAGGTCTTGAAAGGAGTGGGAATTGGCTCCGGTGCCCGTCAGTGG
GCAGAGCGCACATCGCCCACAGTCCCCGAGAAGTTGGGGGGAGGGGTCGGCAATTGAACCGGTGCCTAGA
GAAGGTGGCGCGGGGTAAACTGGGAAAGTGATGTCGTGTACTGGCTCCGCCTTTTTCCCGAGGGTGGGGG
AGAACCGTATATAAGTGCAGTAGTCGCCGTGAACGTTCTTTTTCGCAACGGGTTTGCCGCCAGAACACAG
GTAAGTGCCGTGTGTGGTTCCCGCGGGCCTGGCCTCTTTACGGGTTATGGCCCTTGCGTGCCTTGAATTA
CTTCCACCTGGCTGCAGTACGTGATTCTTGATCCCGAGCTTCGGGTTGGAAGTGGGTGGGAGAGTTCGAG
GCCTTGCGCTTAAGGAGCCCCTTCGCCTCGTGCTTGAGTTGAGGCCTGGCCTGGGCGCTGGGGCCGCCGC
GTGCGAATCTGGTGGCACCTTCGCGCCTGTCTCGCTGCTTTCGATAAGTCTCTAGCCATTTAAAATTTTT
GATGACCTGCTGCGACGCTTTTTTTCTGGCAAGATAGTCTTGTAAATGCGGGCCAAGATCTGCACACTGG
TATTTCGGTTTTTGGGGCCGCGGGCGGCGACGGGGCCCGTGCGTCCCAGCGCACATGTTCGGCGAGGCGG
GGCCTGCGAGCGCGGCCACCGAGAATCGGACGGGGGTAGTCTCAAGCTGGCCGGCCTGCTCTGGTGCCTG
GCCTCGCGCCGCCGTGTATCGCCCCGCCCTGGGCGGCAAGGCTGGCCCGGTCGGCACCAGTTGCGTGAGC
GGAAAGATGGCCGCTTCCCGGCCCTGCTGCAGGGAGCTCAAAATGGAGGACGCGGCGCTCGGGAGAGCGG
GCGGGTGAGTCACCCACACAAAGGAAAAGGGCCTTTCCGTCCTCAGCCGTCGCTTCATGTGACTCCACGG
AGTACCGGGCGCCGTCCAGGCACCTCGATTAGTTCTCGAGCTTTTGGAGTACGTCGTCTTTAGGTTGGGG
GGAGGGGTTTTATGCGATGGAGTTTCCCCACACTGAGTGGGTGGAGACTGAAGTTAGGCCAGCTTGGCAC
TTGATGTAATTCTCCTTGGAATTTGCCCTTTTTGAGTTTGGATCTTGGTTCATTCTCAAGCCTCAGACAG
TGGTTCAAAGTTTTTTTCTTCCATTTCAGGTGTCGTGAGGCTAGCACCGCCACCATGGAGGCGCGCGGGG
AGCTGGGCCCGGCCCGGGAGTCGGCGGGAGGCGACCTGCTGCTAGCACTGCTGGCGCGGAGGGCGGACCT
GCGCCGAGAGATCCCGCTGTGCGCTGGCTGTGACCAGCACATCCTGGACCGCTTCATCCTCAAGGCTCTG
GACCGCCACTGGCACAGCAAGTGTCTCAAGTGCAGCGACTGCCACACGCCACTGGCCGAGCGCTGCTTCA
GCCGAGGGGAGAGCGTTTACTGCAAGGACGACTTTTTCAAGCGCTTCGGGACCAAGTGCGCCGCGTGCCA
GCTGGGCATCCCGCCCACGCAGGTGGTGCGCCGCGCCCAGGACTTCGTGTACCACCTGCACTGCTTTGCC
TGCGTCGTGTGCAAGCGGCAGCTGGCCACGGGCGACGAGTTCTACCTCATGGAGGACAGCCGGCTCGTGT
GCAAGGCGGACTACGAAACCGCCAAGCAGCGAGAGGCCGAGGCCACGGCCAAGCGGCCGCGCACGACCAT
CACCGCCAAGCAGCTGGAGACGCTGAAGAGCGCTTACAACACCTCGCCCAAGCCGGCGCGCCACGTGCGC
GAGCAGCTCTCGTCCGAGACGGGCCTGGACATGCGCGTGGTGCAGGTTTGGTTCCAGAACCGCCGGGCCA
AGGAGAAGAGGCTGAAGAAGGACGCCGGCCGGCAGCGCTGGGGGCAGTATTTCCGCAACATGAAGCGCTC
CCGCGGCGGCTCCAAGTCGGACAAGGACAGCGTTCAGGAGGGGCAGGACAGCGACGCTGAGGTCTCCTTC
CCCGATGAGCCTTCCTTGGCGGAAATGGGCCCGGCCAATGGCCTCTACGGGAGCTTGGGGGAACCCACCC
AGGCCTTGGGCCGGCCCTCGGGAGCCCTGGGCAACTTCTCCCTGGAGCATGGAGGCCTGGCAGGCCCAGA
GCAGTACCGAGAGCTGCGTCCCGGCAGCCCCTACGGTGTCCCCCCATCCCCCGCCGCCCCGCAGAGCCTC
CCTGGCCCCCAGCCCCTCCTCTCCAGCCTGGTGTACCCAGACACCAGCTTGGGCCTTGTGCCCTCGGGAG
CCCCCGGCGGGCCCCCACCCATGAGGGTGCTGGCAGGGAACGGACCCAGTTCTGACCTATCCACGGGGAG
CAGCGGGGGTTACCCCGACTTCCCTGCCAGCCCCGCCTCCTGGCTGGATGAGGTAGACCACGCTCAGTTC
TAGTAATGAACTAGTCCGTAACTTGAAAGTATTTCGATTTCTTGGCTTTATATATCTTGTGGAAAGGACG
ATTCAGTTCGACACGCACTTCACTCACGCGTTAAGTCGACAATCAACCTCTGGATTACAAAATTTGTGAA
AGATTGACTGGTATTCTTAACTATGTTGCTCCTTTTACGCTATGTGGATACGCTGCTTTAATGCCTTTGT
ATCATGCTATTGCTTCCCGTATGGCTTTCATTTTCTCCTCCTTGTATAAATCCTGGTTGCTGTCTCTTTA
TGAGGAGTTGTGGCCCGTTGTCAGGCAACGTGGCGTGGTGTGCACTGTGTTTGCTGACGCAACCCCCACT
GGTTGGGGCATTGCCACCACCTGTCAGCTCCTTTCCGGGACTTTCGCTTTCCCCCTCCCTATTGCCACGG
CGGAACTCATCGCCGCCTGCCTTGCCCGCTGCTGGACAGGGGCTCGGCTGTTGGGCACTGACAATTCCGT
GGTGTTGTCGGGGAAATCATCGTCCTTTCCTTGGCTGCTCGCCTGTGTTGCCACCTGGATTCTGCGCGGG
ACGTCCTTCTGCTACGTCCCTTCGGCCCTCAATCCAGCGGACCTTCCTTCCCGCGGCCTGCTGCCGGCTC
TGCGGCCTCTTCCGCGTCTTCGCCTTCGCCCTCAGACGAGTCGGATCTCCCTTTGGGCCGCCTCCCCGCG
TCGACTTTAAGACCAATGACTTACAAGGCAGCTGTAGATCTTAGCCACTTTTTAAAAGAAAAGGGGGGAC
TGGAAGGGCTAATTCACTCCCAACGAAGACAAGATCTGCTTTTTGCTTGTACTGGGTCTCTCTGGTTAGA
CCAGATCTGAGCCTGGGAGCTCTCTGGCTAACTAGGGAACCCACTGCTTAAGCCTCAATAAAGCTTGCCT
TGAGTGCTTCAAGTAGTGTGTGCCCGTCTGTTGTGTGACTCTGGTAACTAGAGATCCCTCAGACCCTTTT
AGTCAGTGTGGAAAATCTCTAGCAGTACGTATAGTAGTTCATGTCATCTTATTATTCAGTATTTATAACT
TGCAAAGAAATGAATATCAGAGAGTGAGAGGAACTTGTTTATTGCAGCTTATAATGGTTACAAATAAAGC
AATAGCATCACAAATTTCACAAATAAAGCATTTTTTTCACTGCATTCTAGTTGTGGTTTGTCCAAACTCA
TCAATGTATCTTATCATGTCTGGCTCTAGCTATCCCGCCCCTAACTCCGCCCATCCCGCCCCTAACTCCG
CCCAGTTCCGCCCATTCTCCGCCCCATGGCTGACTAATTTTTTTTATTTATGCAGAGGCCGAGGCCGCCT
CGGCCTCTGAGCTATTCCAGAAGTAGTGAGGAGGCTTTTTTGGAGGCCTAGGGACGTACCCAATTCGCCC
TATAGTGAGTCGTATTACGCGCGCTCACTGGCCGTCGTTTTACAACGTCGTGACTGGGAAAACCCTGGCG
TTACCCAACTTAATCGCCTTGCAGCACATCCCCCTTTCGCCAGCTGGCGTAATAGCGAAGAGGCCCGCAC
CGATCGCCCTTCCCAACAGTTGCGCAGCCTGAATGGCGAATGGG
[124 nt withheld, positions 6905-7028]
C
[91 nt withheld, positions 7030-7120]
A
[49 nt withheld, positions 7122-7170]
CCTTTGACGTTGGAGTCCACGTTCTTT
[37 nt withheld, positions 7198-7234]
ACCCTATCTCGGTCTATTCTTTTGATTTATAAGGGATTTTGCCGATTTCGGCCTATTGGTTAAAAAATGA
GCTGATTTAACAAAAATTTAACGCGAATTTTAACAAAATATTAACGCTTACAATTTAGGTGGCACTTTTC
GGGGAAATGTGCGCGGAACCCCTATTTGTTTATTTTTCTAAATACATTCAAATATGTATCCGCTCATGAG
ACAATAACCCTGATAAATGCTTCAATAATATTGAAAAAGGAAGAGTATGAGTATTCAACATTTCCGTGTC
GCCCTTATTCCCTTTTTTGCGGCATTTTGCCTTCCTGTTTTTGCTCACCCAGAAACGCTGGTGAAAGTAA
AAGATGCTGAAGATCAGTTGGGTGCACGAGTGGGTTACATCGAACTGGATCTCAACAGCGGTAAGATCCT
TGAGAGTTTTCGCCCCGAAGAACGTTTTCCAATGATGAGCACTTTTAAAGTTCTGCTATGTGGCGCGGTA
TTATCCCGTATTGACGCCGGGCAAGAGCAACTCGGTCGCCGCATACACTATTCTCAGAATGACTTGGTTG
AGTACTCACCAGTCACAGAAAAGCATCTTACGGATGGCATGACAGTAAGAGAATTATGCAGTGCTGCCAT
AACCATGAGTGATAACACTGCGGCCAACTTACTTCTGACAACGATCGGAGGACCGAAGGAGCTAACCGCT
TTTTTGCACAACATGGGGGATCATGTAACTCGCCTTGATCGTTGGGAACCGGAGCTGAATGAAGCCATAC
CAAACGACGAGCGTGACACCACGATGCCTGTAGCAATGGCAACAACGTTGCGCAAACTATTAACTGGCGA
ACTACTTACTCTAGCTTCCCGGCAACAATTAATAGACTGGATGGAGGCGGATAAAGTTGCAGGACCACTT
CTGCGCTCGGCCCTTCCGGCTGGCTGGTTTATTGCTGATAAATCTGGAGCCGGTGAGCGTGGGTCTCGCG
GTATCATTGCAGCACTGGGGCCAGATGGTAAGCCCTCCCGTATCGTAGTTATCTACACGACGGGGAGTCA
GGCAACTATGGATGAACGAAATAGACAGATCGCTGAGATAGGTGCCTCACTGATTAAGCATTGGTAACTG
TCAGACCAAGTTTACTCATATATACTTTAGATTGATTTAAAACTTCATTTTTAATTTAAAAGGATCTAGG
TGAAGATCCTTTTTGATAATCTCATGACCAAAATCCCTTAACGTGAGTTTTCGTTCCACTGAGCGTCAGA
CCCCGTAGAAAAGATCAAAGGATCTTCTTGAGATCCTTTTTTTCTGCGCGTAATCTGCTGCTTGCAAACA
AAAAAACCACCGCTACCAGCGGTGGTTTGTTTGCCGGATCAAGAGCTACCAACTCTTTTTCCGAAGGTAA
CTGGCTTCAGCAGAGCGCAGATACCAAATACTGTTCTTCTAGTGTAGCCGTAGTTAGGCCACCACTTCAA
GAACTCTGTAGCACCGCCTACATACCTCGCTCTGCTAATCCTGTTACCAGTGGCTGCTGCCAGTGGCGAT
AAGTCGTGTCTTACCGGGTTGGACTCAAGACGATAGTTACCGGATAAGGCGCAGCGGTCGGGCTGAACGG
GGGGTTCGTGCACACAGCCCAGCTTGGAGCGAACGACCTACACCGAACTGAGATACCTACAGCGTGAGCT
ATGAGAAAGCGCCACGCTTCCCGAAGGGAGAAAGGCGGACAGGTATCCGGTAAGCGGCAGGGTCGGAACA
GGAGAGCGCACGAGGGAGCTTCCAGGGGGAAACGCCTGGTATCTTTATAGTCCTGTCGGGTTTCGCCACC
TCTGACTTGAGCGTCGATTTTTGTGATGCTCGTCAGGGGGGCGGAGCCTATGGAAAAACGCCAGCAACGC
GGCCTTTTTACGGTTCCTGGCCTTTTGCTGGCCTTTTGCTCACATGTTCTTTCCTGCGTTATCCCCTGAT
TCTGTGGATAACCGTATTACCGCCTTTGAGTGAGCTGATACCGCTCGCCGCAGCCGAACGACCGAGCGCA
GCGAGTCAGTGAGCGAGGAAGCGGAAGAGCGCCCAATACGCAAACCGCCTCTCCCCGCGCGTTGGCCGAT
TCATTAATGCAGCTGGCACGACAGGTTTCCCGACTGGAAAGCGGGCAGTGAGCGCAACGCAATTAATGTG
AGTTAGCTCACTCATTAGGCACCCCAGGCTTTACACTTTATGCTTCCGGCTCGTATGTTGTGTGGAATTG
TGAGCGGATAACAATTTCACACAGGAAACAGCTATGACCATGATTACGCCAAGCGCGCAATTAACCCTCA
CTAAAGGGAACAAAAGCTGGAGCTGCAAGC
Features (pLannotate 1.2.2; 31 found; start..end, strand, type, name):
      5..231     +  promoter       RSV promoter: Rous sarcoma virus enhancer/promoter
    232..412     +  LTR            5' LTR (truncated): truncated 5' long terminal repeat (LTR) from HIV-1
    459..584     +  misc_feature   HIV-1 Ψ: packaging signal of human immunodeficiency virus type 1
    568..931     +  CDS            HIV-1 gag (fragment): gag protein from human immunodeficiency virus 1; gag
   1077..1310    +  misc_feature   RRE: The Rev response element (RRE) of HIV-1 allows for Rev-dependent mRNA export from the nucleus to the cytoplasm.
   1687..1713    +  CDS            Rev (fragment): human immunodeficiency virus 1 (HIV-1) Rev protein; rev; enhances nuclear export of unspliced and incompletely spliced viral mRNAs
   1720..1743    +  promoter       SV40 promoter (fragment): SV40 early promoter
   1744..1815    +  promoter       SV40 promoter (fragment): SV40 enhancer and early promoter
   1839..1974    +  rep_origin     SV40 ori: SV40 origin of replication
   2020..2616    +  CDS            PuroR (fragment): puromycin N-acetyltransferase; pac from Streptomyces; confers resistance to puromycin
   2665..2782    +  misc_feature   cPPT/CTS: central polypurine tract and central termination sequence of HIV-1
   2847..2913    +  CDS            small t antigen (fragment): SV40 (simian virus 40) small t antigen
   2920..4098    +  promoter       EF-1α promoter: strong constitutive promoter for human elongation factor EF-1α
   4205..5320    +  CDS            LHX3 (fragment): LHX3_HUMAN - Experimental evidence at protein level: Swiss-Prot protein existence level 1. Acts as a transcriptional activator. Binds to and activates the promoter of the alpha-glycoprotein gene, and synergistically enhances transcription from the prolactin promoter in cooperation with POU1F1/Pit-1 (By similarity). Required for the establishment of the specialized cells of the pituitary gland and the nervous system. Involved in the development of interneurons and motor neurons in cooperation with LDB1 and ISL1. From Homo sapiens (Human).
   5336..5389    +  promoter       U6 promoter (fragment): RNA polymerase III promoter for human U6 snRNA
   5431..6019    +  misc_feature   WPRE: woodchuck hepatitis virus posttranscriptional regulatory element
   6070..6089    +  misc_feature   cPPT/CTS (fragment): central polypurine tract and central termination sequence of HIV-1
   6091..6324    +  LTR            3' LTR (ΔU3): self-inactivating 3' long terminal repeat (LTR) from HIV-1
   6402..6523    +  polyA_signal   SV40 poly(A) signal: SV40 polyadenylation signal
   6563..6698    +  rep_origin     SV40 ori: SV40 origin of replication
   6719..6737    -  promoter       T7 promoter: promoter for bacteriophage T7 RNA polymerase
   6745..6900    +  CDS            lacZα (fragment): LacZα fragment of β-galactosidase; lacZ fragment
   6905..7333    +  rep_origin     f1 ori (sequence partly withheld): f1 bacteriophage origin of replication; arrow indicates direction of (+) strand synthesis
   7386..7490    +  promoter       AmpR promoter: bla
   7491..8351    +  CDS            AmpR: β-lactamase; bla; confers resistance to ampicillin, carbenicillin, and related antibiotics
   8522..9110    +  rep_origin     ori: high-copy-number ColE1/pMB1/pBR322/pUC origin of replication
   9293..9385    +  CDS            lacI (fragment): lac repressor; lacI; The lac repressor binds to the lac operator to inhibit transcription in E. coli. This inhibition can be relieved by adding lactose or isopropyl-β-D-thiogalactopyranoside (IPTG).
   9398..9419    +  protein_bind   CAP binding site: CAP binding activates transcription in the presence of cAMP. E. coli catabolite activator protein
   9434..9464    +  promoter       lac promoter: promoter for the E. coli lac operon
   9472..9488    +  protein_bind   lac operator: The lac repressor binds to the lac operator to inhibit transcription in E. coli. This inhibition can be relieved by adding lactose or isopropyl-β-D-thiogalactopyranoside (IPTG). lac repressor encoded by lacI
   9533..9551    +  promoter       T3 promoter: promoter for bacteriophage T3 RNA polymerase
