[The description below was written by a language model from this plasmid's Addgene catalogue record and pLannotate feature annotations shown in this document.]
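Description:
TFORF0816 is a lentiviral mammalian expression plasmid built on the pLX_TRC317 backbone and carrying the human LHX3 open reading frame, one member of a barcoded transcription factor ORF collection. It is maintained in E. coli through a high-copy ColE1/pUC-type origin with ampicillin selection (AmpR under its own bla promoter), and the backbone also retains an f1 origin and remnants of a lac/lacZα cloning region flanked by T3 and T7 promoters. The depositor notes that recombination can occur, as is common for LTR-containing plasmids.

The viral portion has a third-generation, self-inactivating layout. An RSV promoter drives a truncated HIV-1 5' LTR, followed by the Ψ packaging signal with a partial gag sequence, the RRE for Rev-dependent nuclear export of the genomic RNA, a cPPT/CTS element, and a ΔU3 3' LTR with a downstream SV40 polyadenylation signal. Within this transfer cassette, an SV40 early promoter/origin region drives puromycin N-acetyltransferase for selecting transduced cells, and a separate EF-1α promoter drives LHX3, a LIM-homeodomain transcriptional activator involved in pituitary, interneuron and motor neuron development. A WPRE downstream of the ORF enhances transcript stability and expression. The catalogue entry describes a unique 24-bp barcode associated with each ORF; this barcode is not annotated in the feature table, so its position cannot be stated. A short U6 promoter fragment annotated between the ORF and the WPRE appears to be residual sequence rather than a functional unit.

The construct is intended for overexpressing LHX3 in mammalian cells after lentiviral packaging and transduction. This can be done individually or in pooled screens, where the barcode identifies the transcription factor delivered, for example in directed differentiation studies.
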