Addgene plasmid #141718: TFORF0816
Purpose: Lentiviral vector for overexpressing transcription factor ORFs with unique 24-bp barcodes. Barcodes facilitate identification of transcription factors in pooled screens.
Depositing lab: Feng Zhang. Depositing organization: Broad Institute. Publication: A transcription factor atlas of directed differentiation. Joung J, Ma S, Tay T, Geiger-Schuller KR, Kirchgatterer PC, Verdine VK, Guo B, Arias-Garcia MA, Allen WE, Singh A, Kuksenko O, Abudayyeh OO, Gootenberg JS, Fu Z, Macrae RK, Buenrostro JD, Regev A, Zhang F. Cell. 2023 Jan 5;186(1):209-229.e26. doi: 10.1016/j.cell.2022.11.026. PubMed 36608654.
Backbone
  Vector backbone: pLX_TRC317
  Backbone manufacturer: Broad Institute Genetic Perturbation Platform
  Backbone size w/o insert (bp): 8264
  Vector type: Mammalian Expression, Lentiviral
  Selectable markers: Puromycin
Growth in bacteria
  Bacterial resistance: Ampicillin, 100 μg/mL
  Growth temperature: 37°C
  Growth strain: NEB Stable
  Copy number: High Copy
Gene/Insert
  Gene/Insert name: LHX3
  Species: H. sapiens (human)
  Insert size (bp): 1310
  Entrez Gene: LHX3 (a.k.a. CPHD3, LIM3, M2-LHX3)
  Promoter: EF1a
  Cloning method: Unknown
  Sequencing primers: 5′ GGGTGGAGACTGAAGTTAGGCCAG; 3′ CACATAGCGTAAAAGGAGCAACATAG
Terms and licenses: Academic/Nonprofit Terms; Industry Terms: Not Available to Industry
Depositor comments: NM_014564,ENST00000371746 . The transcription factor ORF portion of this plasmid was synthesized by Genewiz. Please test multiple small colonies in case of plasmid recombination. To make this collection available in a timely manner, a portion of this collection was not fully sequenced by Addgene. If an Addgene verified full plasmid sequence is not available, please contact us prior to placing an order to request the full sequence.
How to cite: TFORF0816 was a gift from Feng Zhang (Addgene plasmid # 141718 ; http://n2t.net/addgene:141718 ; RRID:Addgene_141718)
