>Addgene plasmid #141718 | TFORF0816 | depositor partial sequence | sequence record 277291 | Insert
ACCGCCACCATGGAGGCGCGCGGGGAGCTGGGCCCGGCCCGGGAGTCGGCGGGAGGCGACCTGCTGCTAG
CACTGCTGGCGCGGAGGGCGGACCTGCGCCGAGAGATCCCGCTGTGCGCTGGCTGTGACCAGCACATCCT
GGACCGCTTCATCCTCAAGGCTCTGGACCGCCACTGGCACAGCAAGTGTCTCAAGTGCAGCGACTGCCAC
ACGCCACTGGCCGAGCGCTGCTTCAGCCGAGGGGAGAGCGTTTACTGCAAGGACGACTTTTTCAAGCGCT
TCGGGACCAAGTGCGCCGCGTGCCAGCTGGGCATCCCGCCCACGCAGGTGGTGCGCCGCGCCCAGGACTT
CGTGTACCACCTGCACTGCTTTGCCTGCGTCGTGTGCAAGCGGCAGCTGGCCACGGGCGACGAGTTCTAC
CTCATGGAGGACAGCCGGCTCGTGTGCAAGGCGGACTACGAAACCGCCAAGCAGCGAGAGGCCGAGGCCA
CGGCCAAGCGGCCGCGCACGACCATCACCGCCAAGCAGCTGGAGACGCTGAAGAGCGCTTACAACACCTC
GCCCAAGCCGGCGCGCCACGTGCGCGAGCAGCTCTCGTCCGAGACGGGCCTGGACATGCGCGTGGTGCAG
GTTTGGTTCCAGAACCGCCGGGCCAAGGAGAAGAGGCTGAAGAAGGACGCCGGCCGGCAGCGCTGGGGGC
AGTATTTCCGCAACATGAAGCGCTCCCGCGGCGGCTCCAAGTCGGACAAGGACAGCGTTCAGGAGGGGCA
GGACAGCGACGCTGAGGTCTCCTTCCCCGATGAGCCTTCCTTGGCGGAAATGGGCCCGGCCAATGGCCTC
TACGGGAGCTTGGGGGAACCCACCCAGGCCTTGGGCCGGCCCTCGGGAGCCCTGGGCAACTTCTCCCTGG
AGCATGGAGGCCTGGCAGGCCCAGAGCAGTACCGAGAGCTGCGTCCCGGCAGCCCCTACGGTGTCCCCCC
ATCCCCCGCCGCCCCGCAGAGCCTCCCTGGCCCCCAGCCCCTCCTCTCCAGCCTGGTGTACCCAGACACC
AGCTTGGGCCTTGTGCCCTCGGGAGCCCCCGGCGGGCCCCCACCCATGAGGGTGCTGGCAGGGAACGGAC
CCAGTTCTGACCTATCCACGGGGAGCAGCGGGGGTTACCCCGACTTCCCTGCCAGCCCCGCCTCCTGGCT
GGATGAGGTAGACCACGCTCAGTTCTAGTAATGAACTAGTCCGTAACTTGAAAGTATTTCGATTTCTTGG
CTTTATATATCTTGTGGAAAGGACGATTCAGTTCGACACGCACTTCACTC
