>Addgene plasmid #141718 | TFORF0816 | depositor partial sequence | sequence record 277292 | Barcode
TTCAGTTCGACACGCACTTCACTC
